>Addgene plasmid #211958 | pKLV2-U6gRNA5(ETS2_5-2)-PGKpuroBFP-W | addgene full sequence | sequence record 419986 | Addgene NGS Result
GTCAATAATGACGTATGTTCCCATAGTAACGCCAATAGGGACTTTCCATTGACGTCAATGGGTGGAGTAT
TTACGGTAAACTGCCCACTTGGCAGTACATCAAGTGTATCATATGCCAAGTACGCCCCCTATTGACGTCA
ATGACGGTAAATGGCCCGCCTGGCATTATGCCCAGTACATGACCTTATGGGACTTTCCTACTTGGCAGTA
CATCTACGTATTAGTCATCGCTATTACCATGGTGATGCGGTTTTGGCAGTACATCAATGGGCGTGGATAG
CGGTTTGACTCACGGGGATTTCCAAGTCTCCACCCCATTGACGTCAATGGGAGTTTGTTTTGGCACCAAA
ATCAACGGGACTTTCCAAAATGTCGTAACAACTCCGCCCCATTGACGCAAATGGGCGGTAGGCGTGTACG
GTGGGAGGTCTATATAAGCAGCGCGTTTTGCCTGTACTGGGTCTCTCTGGTTAGACCAGATCTGAGCCTG
GGAGCTCTCTGGCTAACTAGGGAACCCACTGCTTAAGCCTCAATAAAGCTTGCCTTGAGTGCTTCAAGTA
GTGTGTGCCCGTCTGTTGTGTGACTCTGGTAACTAGAGATCCCTCAGACCCTTTTAGTCAGTGTGGAAAA
TCTCTAGCAGTGGCGCCCGAACAGGGACTTGAAAGCGAAAGGGAAACCAGAGGAGCTCTCTCGACGCAGG
ACTCGGCTTGCTGAAGCGCGCACGGCAAGAGGCGAGGGGCGGCGACTGGTGAGTACGCCAAAAATTTTGA
CTAGCGGAGGCTAGAAGGAGAGAGATGGGTGCGAGAGCGTCAGTATTAAGCGGGGGAGAATTAGATCGCG
ATGGGAAAAAATTCGGTTAAGGCCAGGGGGAAAGAAAAAATATAAATTAAAACATATAGTATGGGCAAGC
AGGGAGCTAGAACGATTCGCAGTTAATCCTGGCCTGTTAGAAACATCAGAAGGCTGTAGACAAATACTGG
GACAGCTACAACCATCCCTTCAGACAGGATCAGAAGAACTTAGATCATTATATAATACAGTAGCAACCCT
CTATTGTGTGCATCAAAGGATAGAGATAAAAGACACCAAGGAAGCTTTAGACAAGATAGAGGAAGAGCAA
AACAAAAGTAAGACCACCGCACAGCAAGCGGCCGGCCGCGCTGATCTTCAGACCTGGAGGAGGAGATATG
AGGGACAATTGGAGAAGTGAATTATATAAATATAAAGTAGTAAAAATTGAACCATTAGGAGTAGCACCCA
CCAAGGCAAAGAGAAGAGTGGTGCAGAGAGAAAAAAGAGCAGTGGGAATAGGAGCTTTGTTCCTTGGGTT
CTTGGGAGCAGCAGGAAGCACTATGGGCGCAGCGTCAATGACGCTGACGGTACAGGCCAGACAATTATTG
TCTGGTATAGTGCAGCAGCAGAACAATTTGCTGAGGGCTATTGAGGCGCAACAGCATCTGTTGCAACTCA
CAGTCTGGGGCATCAAGCAGCTCCAGGCAAGAATCCTGGCTGTGGAAAGATACCTAAAGGATCAACAGCT
CCTGGGGATTTGGGGTTGCTCTGGAAAACTCATTTGCACCACTGCTGTGCCTTGGAATGCTAGTTGGAGT
AATAAATCTCTGGAACAGATTTGGAATCACACGACCTGGATGGAGTGGGACAGAGAAATTAACAATTACA
CAAGCTTAATACACTCCTTAATTGAAGAATCGCAAAACCAGCAAGAAAAGAATGAACAAGAATTATTGGA
ATTAGATAAATGGGCAAGTTTGTGGAATTGGTTTAACATAACAAATTGGCTGTGGTATATAAAATTATTC
ATAATGATAGTAGGAGGCTTGGTAGGTTTAAGAATAGTTTTTGCTGTACTTTCTATAGTGAATAGAGTTA
GGCAGGGATATTCACCATTATCGTTTCAGACCCACCTCCCAACCCCGAGGGGACCCGACAGGCCCGAAGG
AATAGAAGAAGAAGGTGGAGAGAGAGACAGAGACAGATCCATTCGATTAGTGAACGGATCGGCACTGCGT
GCGCCAATTCTGCAGACAAATGGCAGTATTCATCCACAATTTTAAAAGAAAAGGGGGGATTGGGGGGTAC
AGTGCAGGGGAAAGAATAGTAGACATAATAGCAACAGACATACAAACTAAAGAATTACAAAAACAAATTA
CAAAAATTCAAAATTTTCGGGTTTATTACAGGGACAGCAGAGATCCAGTTTGGTTAGTACCGGGCCCTAC
GCGTCCAAGGTCGGGCAGGAAGAGGGCCTATTTCCCATGATTCCTTCATATTTGCATATACGATACAAGG
CTGTTAGAGAGATAATTAGAATTAATTTGACTGTAAACACAAAGATATTAGTACAAAATACGTGACGTAG
AAAGTAATAATTTCTTGGGTAGTTTGCAGTTTTAAAATTATGTTTTAAAATGGACTATCATATGCTTACC
GTAACTTGAAAGTATTTCGATTTCTTGGCTTTATATATCTTGTGGAAAGGACGAAACACCGTGCAGAGGT
TCGGCATGAAGTTTAAGAGCTATGCTGGAAACAGCATAGCAAGTTTAAATAAGGCTAGTCCGTTATCAAC
TTGAAAAAGTGGCACCGAGTCGGTGCTTTTTTTGGATCCAATTCTACCGGGTAGGGGAGGCGCTTTTCCC
AAGGCAGTCTGGAGCATGCGCTTTAGCAGCCCCGCTGGGCACTTGGCGCTACACAAGTGGCCTCTGGCCT
CGCACACATTCCACATCCACCGGTAGGCGCCAACCGGCTCCGTTCTTTGGTGGCCCCTTCGCGCCACCTT
CTACTCCTCCCCTAGTCAGGAAGTTCCCCCCCGCCCCGCAGCTCGCGTCGTGCAGGACGTGACAAATGGA
AGTAGCACGTCTCACTAGTCTCGTGCAGATGGACAGCACCGCTGAGCAATGGAAGCGGGTAGGCCTTTGG
GGCAGCGGCCAATAGCAGCTTTGCTCCTTCGCTTTCTGGGCTCAGAGGCTGGGAAGGGGTGGGTCCGGGG
GCGGGCTCAGGGGCGGGCTCAGGGGCGGGGCGGGCGCCCGAAGGTCCTCCGGAGGCCCGGCATTCTGCAC
GCTTCAAAAGCGCACGTCTGCCGCGCTGTTCTCCTCTTCCTCATCTCCGGGCCTTTCGACCTGCATCCAT
CTAGATCTCGAGCAGCTGAAGCTTACCATGACCGAGTACAAGCCCACGGTGCGCCTCGCCACCCGCGACG
ACGTCCCCAGGGCCGTACGCACCCTCGCCGCCGCGTTCGCCGACTACCCCGCCACGCGCCACACCGTCGA
TCCGGACCGCCACATCGAGCGGGTCACCGAGCTGCAAGAACTCTTCCTCACGCGCGTCGGGCTCGACATC
GGCAAGGTGTGGGTCGCGGACGACGGCGCCGCGGTGGCGGTCTGGACCACGCCGGAGAGCGTCGAAGCGG
GGGCGGTGTTCGCCGAGATCGGCCCGCGCATGGCCGAGTTGAGCGGTTCCCGGCTGGCCGCGCAGCAACA
GATGGAAGGCCTCCTGGCGCCGCACCGGCCCAAGGAGCCCGCGTGGTTCCTGGCCACCGTCGGCGTCTCG
CCCGACCACCAGGGCAAGGGTCTGGGCAGCGCCGTCGTGCTCCCCGGAGTGGAGGCGGCCGAGCGCGCCG
GGGTGCCCGCCTTCCTGGAGACCTCCGCGCCCCGCAACCTCCCCTTCTACGAGCGGCTCGGCTTCACCGT
CACCGCCGACGTCGAGGTGCCCGAAGGACCGCGCACCTGGTGCATGACCCGCAAGCCCGGTGCCGGCGGC
GGGTCCGGAGGAGAGGGCAGAGGAAGTCTCCTAACATGCGGTGACGTGGAGGAGAATCCTGGCCCAATGA
GCGAGCTGATTAAGGAGAACATGCACATGAAGCTGTACATGGAGGGCACCGTGGACAACCATCACTTCAA
GTGCACATCCGAGGGCGAAGGCAAGCCCTACGAGGGCACCCAGACCATGAGAATCAAGGTGGTCGAGGGC
GGCCCTCTCCCCTTCGCCTTCGACATCCTGGCTACTAGCTTCCTCTACGGCAGCAAGACCTTCATCAACC
ACACCCAGGGCATCCCCGACTTCTTCAAGCAGTCCTTCCCTGAGGGCTTCACATGGGAGAGAGTCACCAC
ATACGAGGACGGGGGCGTGCTGACCGCTACCCAGGACACCAGCCTCCAGGACGGCTGCCTCATCTACAAC
GTCAAGATCAGAGGGGTGAACTTCACATCCAACGGCCCTGTGATGCAGAAGAAAACACTCGGCTGGGAGG
CCTTCACCGAGACGCTGTACCCCGCTGACGGCGGCCTGGAAGGCAGAAACGACATGGCCCTGAAGCTCGT
GGGCGGGAGCCATCTGATCGCAAACATCAAGACCACATATAGATCCAAGAAACCCGCTAAGAACCTCAAG
ATGCCTGGCGTCTACTATGTGGACTACAGACTGGAAAGAATCAAGGAGGCCAACAACGAGACCTACGTCG
AGCAGCACGAGGTGGCAGTGGCCAGATACTGCGACCTCCCTAGCAAACTGGGGCACAAGCTTAATTGAGC
GGCCGCTCAACCTCTGGATTACAAAATTTGTGAAAGATTGACTGGTATTCTTAACTATGTTGCTCCTTTT
ACGCTATGTGGATACGCTGCTTTAATGCCTTTGTATCATGCTATTGCTTCCCGTATGGCTTTCATTTTCT
CCTCCTTGTATAAATCCTGGTTGCTGTCTCTTTATGAGGAGTTGTGGCCCGTTGTCAGGCAACGTGGCGT
GGTGTGCACTGTGTTTGCTGACGCAACCCCCACTGGTTGGGGCATTGCCACCACCTGTCAGCTCCTTTCC
GGGACTTTCGCTTTCCCCCTCCCTATTGCCACGGCGGAACTCATCGCCGCCTGCCTTGCCCGCTGCTGGA
CAGGGGCTCGGCTGTTGGGCACTGACAATTCCGTGGTGTTGTCGGGGAAATCATCGTCCTTTCCTTGGCT
GCTCGCCTGTGTTGCCACCTGGATTCTGCGCGGGACGTCCTTCTGCTACGTCCCTTCGGCCCTCAATCCA
GCGGACCTTCCTTCCCGCGGCCTGCTGCCGGCTCTGCGGCCTCTTCCGCGTCTACGCCTTCGCCCTCAGA
CGAGTCGGATCTCCCTTTGGGCCGCCTCCCCGCAGGTACCTTTAAGACCAATGACTTACAAGGCAGCTGT
AGATCTTAGCCACTTTTTAAAAGAAAAGGGGGGACTGGAAGGGCTAATTCACTCCCAAAGAAGTCAAGAT
CTGCTTTTTGCCTGTACTGGGTCTCTCTGGTTAGACCAGAGTCTCTCTGGTTAGACCAGATCTGAGCCTG
GGAGCTCTCTGGCTAACTAGGGAACCCACTGCTTAAGCCTCAATAAAGCTTGCCTTGAGTGCTTCAAGTA
GTGTGTGCCCGTCTGTTGTGTGACTCTGGTAACTAGAGATCCCTCAGACCCTTTTAGTCAGTGTGGAAAA
TCTCTAGCAGTTTAAACCCGCTGATCAGCCTCGACTGTGCCTTCTAGTTGCCAGCCATCTGTTGTTTGCC
CCTCCCCCGTGCCTTCCTTGACCCTGGAAGGTGCCACTCCCACTGTCCTTTCCTAATAAAATGAGGAAAT
TGCATCGCATTGTCTGAGTAGGTGTCATTCTATTCTGGGGGGTGGGGTGGGGCAGGACAGCAAGGGGGAG
GATTGGGAAGTCAATAGCAGGCATGCTGGGGATGCGGTGGGCTCTATGGGCGGCCGTTAATTAAGCTTTT
GTTCCCTTTAGTGAGGGTTAATTGCGCGCTTGGCGTAATCATGGTCATAGCTGTTTCCTGTGTGAAATTG
TTATCCGCTCACAATTCCACACAACATACGAGCCGGGAGCATAAAGTGTAAAGCCTGGGGTGCCTAATGA
GTGAGCTAACTCACATTAATTGCGTTGCGCTCACTGCCCGCTTTCCAGTCGGGAAACCTGTCGTGCCAGC
TGCATTAATGAATCGGCCAACGCGCGGGGAGAGGCGGTTTGCGTATTGGGCGCTCTTCCGCTTCCTCGCT
CACTGACTCGCTGCGCTCGGTCGTTCGGCTGCGGCGAGCGGTATCAGCTCACTCAAAGGCGGTAATACGG
TTATCCACAGAATCAGGGGATAACGCAGGAAAGAACATGTGAGCAAAAGGCCAGCAAAAGGCCAGGAACC
GTAAAAAGGCCGCGTTGCTGGCGTTTTTCCATAGGCTCCGCCCCCCTGACGAGCATCACAAAAATCGACG
CTCAAGTCAGAGGTGGCGAAACCCGACAGGACTATAAAGATACCAGGCGTTTCCCCCTGGAAGCTCCCTC
GTGCGCTCTCCTGTTCCGACCCTGCCGCTTACCGGATACCTGTCCGCCTTTCTCCCTTCGGGAAGCGTGG
CGCTTTCTCATAGCTCACGCTGTAGGTATCTCAGTTCGGTGTAGGTCGTTCGCTCCAAGCTGGGCTGTGT
GCACGAACCCCCCGTTCAGCCCGACCGCTGCGCCTTATCCGGTAACTATCGTCTTGAGTCCAACCCGGTA
AGACACGACTTATCGCCACTGGCAGCAGCCACTGGTAACAGGATTAGCAGAGCGAGGTATGTAGGCGGTG
CTACAGAGTTCTTGAAGTGGTGGCCTAACTACGGCTACACTAGAAGAACAGTATTTGGTATCTGCGCTCT
GCTGAAGCCAGTTACCTTCGGAAAAAGAGTTGGTAGCTCTTGATCCGGCAAACAAACCACCGCTGGTAGC
GGTGGTTTTTTTGTTTGCAAGCAGCAGATTACGCGCAGAAAAAAAGGATCTCAAGAAGATCCTTTGATCT
TTTCTACGGGGTCTGACGCTCAGTGGAACGAAAACTCACGTTAAGGGATTTTGGTCATGAGATTATCAAA
AAGGATCTTCACCTAGATCCTTTTAAATTAAAAATGAAGTTTTAAATCAATCTAAAGTATATATGAGTAA
ACTTGGTCTGACAGTTACCAATGCTTAATCAGTGAGGCACCTATCTCAGCGATCTGTCTATTTCGTTCAT
CCATAGTTGCCTGACTCCCCGTCGTGTAGATAACTACGATACGGGAGGGCTTACCATCTGGCCCCAGTGC
TGCAATGATACCGCGAGACCCACGCTCACCGGCTCCAGATTTATCAGCAATAAACCAGCCAGCCGGAAGG
GCCGAGCGCAGAAGTGGTCCTGCAACTTTATCCGCCTCCATCCAGTCTATTAATTGTTGCCGGGAAGCTA
GAGTAAGTAGTTCGCCAGTTAATAGTTTGCGCAACGTTGTTGCCATTGCTACAGGCATCGTGGTGTCACG
CTCGTCGTTTGGTATGGCTTCATTCAGCTCCGGTTCCCAACGATCAAGGCGAGTTACATGATCCCCCATG
TTGTGCAAAAAAGCGGTTAGCTCCTTCGGTCCTCCGATCGTTGTCAGAAGTAAGTTGGCCGCAGTGTTAT
CACTCATGGTTATGGCAGCACTGCATAATTCTCTTACTGTCATGCCATCCGTAAGATGCTTTTCTGTGAC
TGGTGAGTACTCAACCAAGTCATTCTGAGAATAGTGTATGCGGCGACCGAGTTGCTCTTGCCCGGCGTCA
ATACGGGATAATACCGCGCCACATAGCAGAACTTTAAAAGTGCTCATCATTGGAAAACGTTCTTCGGGGC
GAAAACTCTCAAGGATCTTACCGCTGTTGAGATCCAGTTCGATGTAACCCACTCGTGCACCCAACTGATC
TTCAGCATCTTTTACTTTCACCAGCGTTTCTGGGTGAGCAAAAACAGGAAGGCAAAATGCCGCAAAAAAG
GGAATAAGGGCGACACGGAAATGTTGAATACTCATACTCTTCCTTTTTCAATATTATTGAAGCATTTATC
AGGGTTATTGTCTCATGAGCGGATACATATTTGAATGTATTTAGAAAAATAAACAAATAGGGGTTCCGCG
CACATTTCCCCGAAAAGTGCCACCTAAATTGTAAGCGTTAATATTTTGTTAAAATTCGCGTTAAATTTTT
GTTAAATCAGCTCATTTTTTAACCAATAGGCCGAAATCGGCAAAATCCCTTATAAATCAAAAGAATAGAC
CGAGATAGGGT
[37 nt withheld, positions 8062-8098]
AAAGAACGTGGACTCCAACGTCAAAGG
[49 nt withheld, positions 8126-8174]
T
[91 nt withheld, positions 8176-8266]
G
[124 nt withheld, positions 8268-8391]
CCCATTCGCCATTCAGGCTGCGCAACTGTTGGGAAGGGCGATCGGTGCGGGCCTCTTCGCTATTACGCCA
GCTGGCGAAAGGGGGATGTGCTGCAAGGCGATTAAGTTGGGTAACGCCAGGGTTTTCCCAGTCACGACGT
TGTAAAACGACGGCCAGTGAGCGCGCGTAATACGACTCACTATAGGGCGAATTGACTAGTACATAACTTA
CGGTAAATGGCCCGCCTGGCTGACCGCCCAACGACCCCCGCCCATTGAC
Features (pLannotate 1.2.2; 28 found; start..end, strand, type, name):
    242..441     +  promoter       CMV promoter: human cytomegalovirus (CMV) immediate early promoter
    459..639     +  LTR            5' LTR (truncated): truncated 5' long terminal repeat (LTR) from HIV-1
    686..811     +  misc_feature   HIV-1 Ψ: packaging signal of human immunodeficiency virus type 1
    795..1133    +  CDS            HIV-1 gag (fragment): gag protein from human immunodeficiency virus 1; gag
   1310..1543    +  misc_feature   RRE: The Rev response element (RRE) of HIV-1 allows for Rev-dependent mRNA export from the nucleus to the cytoplasm.
   1920..2020    +  CDS            Rev (fragment): human immunodeficiency virus 1 (HIV-1) Rev protein; rev; enhances nuclear export of unspliced and incompletely spliced viral mRNAs
   2070..2187    +  misc_feature   cPPT/CTS: central polypurine tract and central termination sequence of HIV-1
   2262..2502    +  promoter       U6 promoter: RNA polymerase III promoter for human U6 snRNA
   2549..2616    +  misc_RNA       tracrRNA (fragment): trans-activating CRISPR RNA for the Streptococcus pyogenes CRISPR/Cas9 system
   2639..3138    +  promoter       PGK promoter: mouse phosphoglycerate kinase 1 promoter
   3178..3774    +  CDS            PuroR (fragment): puromycin N-acetyltransferase; pac from Streptomyces; confers resistance to puromycin
   3847..4545    +  CDS            TagBFP: TagBFP is a basic (constitutively fluorescent) blue fluorescent protein published in 2008, derived from Entacmaea quadricolor. It is reported to be a very rapidly-maturing monomer with very low acid sensitivity.
   4557..5143    +  misc_feature   WPRE: woodchuck hepatitis virus posttranscriptional regulatory element
   5137..5283    +  CDS            nef (fragment): NEF_HV1LA - Experimental evidence at protein level: Swiss-Prot protein existence level 1. Extracellular Nef protein targets CD4(+) T-lymphocytes for apoptosis by interacting with CXCR4 surface receptors. From Human immunodeficiency virus type 1 group M subtype B (isolate Lai) (HIV-1).
   5291..5469    +  LTR            5' LTR (truncated): truncated 5' long terminal repeat (LTR) from HIV-1
   5495..5606    +  polyA_signal   bGH poly(A) signal: bovine growth hormone polyadenylation signal
   5745..5763    -  promoter       T3 promoter: promoter for bacteriophage T3 RNA polymerase
   5808..5824    -  protein_bind   lac operator: The lac repressor binds to the lac operator to inhibit transcription in E. coli. This inhibition can be relieved by adding lactose or isopropyl-β-D-thiogalactopyranoside (IPTG). lac repressor encoded by lacI
   5832..5862    -  promoter       lac promoter: promoter for the E. coli lac operon
   5877..5898    -  protein_bind   CAP binding site: CAP binding activates transcription in the presence of cAMP. E. coli catabolite activator protein
   5911..6003    -  CDS            lacI (fragment): lac repressor; lacI; The lac repressor binds to the lac operator to inhibit transcription in E. coli. This inhibition can be relieved by adding lactose or isopropyl-β-D-thiogalactopyranoside (IPTG).
   6186..6774    -  rep_origin     ori: high-copy-number ColE1/pMB1/pBR322/pUC origin of replication
   6945..7805    -  CDS            AmpR: β-lactamase; bla; confers resistance to ampicillin, carbenicillin, and related antibiotics
   7806..7910    -  promoter       AmpR promoter: bla
   7963..8391    -  rep_origin     f1 ori (sequence partly withheld): f1 bacteriophage origin of replication; arrow indicates direction of (+) strand synthesis
   8396..8551    -  CDS            lacZα (fragment): LacZα fragment of β-galactosidase; lacZ fragment
   8559..8577    +  promoter       T7 promoter: promoter for bacteriophage T7 RNA polymerase
   8591..241     +  enhancer       CMV enhancer (across the origin): human cytomegalovirus immediate early enhancer
