[The description below was written by a language model from this plasmid's Addgene catalogue record and pLannotate feature annotations shown in this document.]
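Description:
pKLV2-U6gRNA5(ETS2_5-2)-PGKpuroBFP-W is an 8,650 bp lentiviral CRISPR guide-expression plasmid built on the pKLV2-U6gRNA5(BbsI)-PGKpuroBFP-W backbone. It is maintained in E. coli as a high-copy plasmid through a ColE1/pUC-type origin with ampicillin resistance (β-lactamase), and it also retains an f1 origin and remnants of a lac/lacZα cloning region flanked by T7 and T3 promoters. The viral portion has a CMV enhancer/promoter fused to a truncated HIV-1 5' LTR, which drives transcription of the viral genome in packaging cells. This is followed by the Ψ packaging signal with a partial gag sequence, the Rev response element for Rev-dependent nuclear export, and the cPPT/CTS. A second truncated LTR and a bGH polyadenylation signal close the transfer cassette. No viral structural or enzymatic genes are intact, so these functions must be provided separately during packaging.

The payload comprises two units. A human U6 RNA polymerase III promoter drives a single guide RNA whose spacer targets human ETS2. The spacer was inserted between BbsI sites that were destroyed during cloning, and it is joined to a Streptococcus pyogenes Cas9 tracrRNA-derived scaffold. Downstream, a mouse PGK promoter expresses puromycin N-acetyltransferase followed by TagBFP, so transduced mammalian cells can be selected with puromycin and tracked by blue fluorescence. The element linking the two coding sequences is not annotated. A WPRE after the reporter enhances transcript expression. The plasmid does not encode Cas9, which must be supplied separately. The associated publication used CRISPR perturbations with time-series single-cell RNA-seq to infer gene regulatory networks, consistent with this construct's use to perturb ETS2.
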