Addgene plasmid #211958: pKLV2-U6gRNA5(ETS2_5-2)-PGKpuroBFP-W
Purpose: Express gRNA against ETS2 with puro and BFP
Depositing lab: Kosuke Yusa. Depositing organization: Kyoto University, Institute for Life and Medical Sciences. Publication: RENGE infers gene regulatory networks using time-series single-cell RNA-seq data with CRISPR perturbations. Ishikawa M, Sugino S, Masuda Y, Tarumoto Y, Seto Y, Taniyama N, Wagai F, Yamauchi Y, Kojima Y, Kiryu H, Yusa K, Eiraku M, Mochizuki A. Commun Biol. 2023 Dec 28;6(1):1290. doi: 10.1038/s42003-023-05594-4. PubMed 38155269.
Backbone
  Vector backbone: pKLV2-U6gRNA5(BbsI)-PGKpuroBFP-W
  Backbone size w/o insert (bp): 8630
  Total vector size (bp): 8650
  Vector type: Mammalian Expression, Lentiviral, CRISPR
  Selectable markers: Puromycin
Growth in bacteria
  Bacterial resistance: Ampicillin, 100 μg/mL
  Growth temperature: 37°C
  Growth strain: NEB Stable
  Copy number: High Copy
Gene/Insert
  Gene/Insert name: sgRNA targeting ETS2
  gRNA/shRNA sequence: TGCAGAGGTTCGGCATGAA
  Species: H. sapiens (human)
  GenBank ID: NM_005239.6
  Entrez Gene: ETS2 (a.k.a. ETS2IT1)
  Promoter: Human U6 promoter
  Cloning method: Restriction Enzyme; 5′ cloning site BbsI (destroyed during cloning); 3′ cloning site BbsI (destroyed during cloning)
  Sequencing primers: 5′ AGATAATTAGAATTAATTTGACTG
Terms and licenses: Academic/Nonprofit Terms; Industry Terms: Not Available to Industry
How to cite: pKLV2-U6gRNA5(ETS2_5-2)-PGKpuroBFP-W was a gift from Kosuke Yusa (Addgene plasmid # 211958 ; http://n2t.net/addgene:211958 ; RRID:Addgene_211958)
